Addgene plasmid #204540: pcDNA3.1/CALR ins5 (del198-308)-FLAG
Purpose: Mammalian expression of human CALR ins5 (del198-308)-FLAG
Depositing lab: Norio Komatsu. Depositing organization: Juntendo University. Publication: Activation of the thrombopoietin receptor by mutant calreticulin in CALR-mutant myeloproliferative neoplasms. Araki M, Yang Y, Masubuchi N, Hironaka Y, Takei H, Morishita S, Mizukami Y, Kan S, Shirane S, Edahiro Y, Sunami Y, Ohsaka A, Komatsu N. Blood. 2016 Jan 27. pii: blood-2015-09-671172. 10.1182/blood-2015-09-671172 PubMed 26817954.
Backbone
  Vector backbone: pcDNA3.1
  Vector type: Mammalian Expression
Growth in bacteria
  Bacterial resistance: Ampicillin, 100 μg/mL
  Growth temperature: 37°C
  Growth strain: DH5alpha
  Copy number: High Copy
Gene/Insert
  Gene/Insert name: CALR ins5 (del198-308)-FLAG
  Species: H. sapiens (human)
  Mutation: ins5 (del198-308)
  Entrez Gene: CALR (a.k.a. CALR1, CRT, HEL-S-99n, RO, SSA, cC1qR)
  Cloning method: Ligation Independent Cloning
Terms and licenses: Academic/Nonprofit Terms; Industry Terms: Not Available to Industry
How to cite: pcDNA3.1/CALR ins5 (del198-308)-FLAG was a gift from Norio Komatsu (Addgene plasmid # 204540 ; http://n2t.net/addgene:204540 ; RRID:Addgene_204540)
