[The description below was written by a language model from this plasmid's Addgene catalogue record and pLannotate feature annotations shown in this document.]
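Description:
pcDNA3.1/CALR ins5 (del198-308)-FLAG is a mammalian expression plasmid built on the pcDNA3.1 backbone, about 6.4 kb in the sequenced record. It is propagated in E. coli as a high-copy plasmid through a ColE1/pUC-type origin and is selected with ampicillin via the β-lactamase gene under its own promoter. An f1 origin is also present. For selection in mammalian cells, the backbone carries a neomycin phosphotransferase gene driven by the SV40 enhancer/early promoter and terminated by an SV40 polyadenylation signal. This cassette permits G418 selection of stable transfectants. Short annotated fragments such as lac regulatory elements, lacI, ble, bom and a truncated HIV-1 LTR match appear to be backbone remnants or annotation artefacts rather than functional parts.

The payload is a human calreticulin (CALR) coding sequence carrying the "ins5" mutation together with an internal deletion of residues 198–308, fused to a C-terminal FLAG epitope. The annotation tool matched the open reading frame to the rat Calr orthologue and labelled the tag as a fragment of 3xFLAG, consistent with a single FLAG unit, but the catalogue entry specifies the human gene. Expression is driven by the CMV immediate early enhancer and promoter and terminated by the bovine growth hormone polyadenylation signal. A T7 promoter upstream of the insert allows in vitro transcription or serves as a sequencing primer site.

The associated work concerns activation of the thrombopoietin receptor by mutant calreticulin in CALR-mutant myeloproliferative neoplasms. This deletion variant is presumably used in domain-mapping experiments to test which regions of the mutant protein are needed for that activity, with the FLAG tag enabling detection and immunoprecipitation.
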