Features (pLannotate 1.2.2; 21 found; start..end, strand, type, name):
     28..80      -  misc_feature   bom (fragment): basis of mobility region from pBR322
    235..614     +  enhancer       CMV enhancer: human cytomegalovirus immediate early enhancer
    615..818     +  promoter       CMV promoter: human cytomegalovirus (CMV) immediate early promoter
    814..847     +  LTR            5' LTR (truncated) (fragment): truncated 5' long terminal repeat (LTR) from HIV-1
    863..881     +  promoter       T7 promoter: promoter for bacteriophage T7 RNA polymerase
    964..1782    +  CDS            Calr (fragment): CALR_RAT - Experimental evidence at protein level: Swiss-Prot protein existence level 1. Calcium-binding chaperone that promotes folding, oligomeric assembly and quality control in the endoplasmic reticulum (ER) via the calreticulin/calnexin cycle. This lectin interacts transiently with almost all of the monoglucosylated glycoproteins that are synthesized in the ER. Interacts with the DNA-binding domain of NR3C1 and mediates its nuclear export (By similarity). Involved in maternal gene expression regulation. May participate in oocyte maturation via the regulation of calcium homeostasis (By sim
   1921..1944    +  CDS            3xFLAG (fragment): three tandem FLAG® epitope tags
   2022..2246    +  polyA_signal   bGH poly(A) signal: bovine growth hormone polyadenylation signal
   2250..2271    +  promoter       SV40 promoter (fragment): SV40 enhancer and early promoter
   2292..2720    +  rep_origin     f1 ori (sequence partly withheld): f1 bacteriophage origin of replication; arrow indicates direction of (+) strand synthesis
   2734..3063    +  promoter       SV40 promoter: SV40 enhancer and early promoter
   3130..3921    +  CDS            neo: KKA2_KLEPN - Also known as kan, nptII. Experimental evidence at protein level: Swiss-Prot protein existence level 1. Resistance to kanamycin, neomycin, paromomycin, ribostamycin, butirosin and gentamicin B. From Klebsiella pneumoniae.
   3945..4103    +  CDS            ble (fragment): BLE_KLEPN - Experimental evidence at protein level: Swiss-Prot protein existence level 1. Binding protein with a strong affinity to the bleomycin family of antibiotics. Binds to CL990; an antimitotic-antibiotic compound. From Klebsiella pneumoniae.
   4098..4219    +  polyA_signal   SV40 poly(A) signal: SV40 polyadenylation signal
   4292..4308    -  protein_bind   lac operator: The lac repressor binds to the lac operator to inhibit transcription in E. coli. This inhibition can be relieved by adding lactose or isopropyl-β-D-thiogalactopyranoside (IPTG). lac repressor encoded by lacI
   4316..4346    -  promoter       lac promoter: promoter for the E. coli lac operon
   4361..4382    -  protein_bind   CAP binding site: CAP binding activates transcription in the presence of cAMP. E. coli catabolite activator protein
   4395..4487    -  CDS            lacI (fragment): lac repressor; lacI; The lac repressor binds to the lac operator to inhibit transcription in E. coli. This inhibition can be relieved by adding lactose or isopropyl-β-D-thiogalactopyranoside (IPTG).
   4670..5258    -  rep_origin     ori: high-copy-number ColE1/pMB1/pBR322/pUC origin of replication
   5429..6289    -  CDS            AmpR: β-lactamase; bla; confers resistance to ampicillin, carbenicillin, and related antibiotics
   6290..6394    -  promoter       AmpR promoter: bla
>Addgene plasmid #204540 | pcDNA3.1/CALR ins5 (del198-308)-FLAG | addgene full sequence | sequence record 407198 | Addgene NGS Result
GACGGATCGGGAGATCTCCCGATCCCCTATGGTGCACTCTCAGTACAATCTGCTCTGATGCCGCATAGTT
AAGCCAGTATCTGCTCCCTGCTTGTGTGTTGGAGGTCGCTGAGTAGTGCGCGAGCAAAATTTAAGCTACA
ACAAGGCAAGGCTTGACCGACAATTGCATGAAGAATCTGCTTAGGGTTAGGCGTTTTGCGCTGCTTCGCG
ATGTACGGGCCAGATATACGCGTTGACATTGATTATTGACTAGTTATTAATAGTAATCAATTACGGGGTC
ATTAGTTCATAGCCCATATATGGAGTTCCGCGTTACATAACTTACGGTAAATGGCCCGCCTGGCTGACCG
CCCAACGACCCCCGCCCATTGACGTCAATAATGACGTATGTTCCCATAGTAACGCCAATAGGGACTTTCC
ATTGACGTCAATGGGTGGAGTATTTACGGTAAACTGCCCACTTGGCAGTACATCAAGTGTATCATATGCC
AAGTACGCCCCCTATTGACGTCAATGACGGTAAATGGCCCGCCTGGCATTATGCCCAGTACATGACCTTA
TGGGACTTTCCTACTTGGCAGTACATCTACGTATTAGTCATCGCTATTACCATGGTGATGCGGTTTTGGC
AGTACATCAATGGGCGTGGATAGCGGTTTGACTCACGGGGATTTCCAAGTCTCCACCCCATTGACGTCAA
TGGGAGTTTGTTTTGGCACCAAAATCAACGGGACTTTCCAAAATGTCGTAACAACTCCGCCCCATTGACG
CAAATGGGCGGTAGGCGTGTACGGTGGGAGGTCTATATAAGCAGAGCTCTCTGGCTAACTAGAGAACCCA
CTGCTTACTGGCTTATCGAAATTAATACGACTCACTATAGGGAGACCCAAGCTGGCTAGCGTTTAAACTT
AAGCTTGGTACCGAGCTCGGATCCACTAGTCCAGTGTGGTGGAATTCGCCACCATGCTGCTATCCGTGCC
GCTGCTGCTCGGCCTCCTCGGCCTGGCCGTCGCCGAGCCTGCCGTCTACTTCAAGGAGCAGTTTCTGGAC
GGAGACGGGTGGACTTCCCGCTGGATCGAATCCAAACACAAGTCAGATTTTGGCAAATTCGTTCTCAGTT
CCGGCAAGTTCTACGGTGACGAGGAGAAAGATAAAGGTTTGCAGACAAGCCAGGATGCACGCTTTTATGC
TCTGTCGGCCAGTTTCGAGCCTTTCAGCAACAAAGGCCAGACGCTGGTGGTGCAGTTCACGGTGAAACAT
GAGCAGAACATCGACTGTGGGGGCGGCTATGTGAAGCTGTTTCCTAATAGTTTGGACCAGACAGACATGC
ACGGAGACTCAGAATACAACATCATGTTTGGTCCCGACATCTGTGGCCCTGGCACCAAGAAGGTTCATGT
CATCTTCAACTACAAGGGCAAGAACGTGCTGATCAACAAGGACATCCGTTGCAAGGATGATGAGTTTACA
CACCTGTACACACTGATTGTGCGGCCAGACAACACCTATGAGGTGAAGATTGACAACAGCCAGGTGGAGT
CCGGCTCCTTGGAAGATAACTTTGGCGTGCTGGGCCTGGACCTCTGGCAGGTCAAGTCTGGCACCATCTT
TGACAACTTCCTCATCACCAACGATGAGGCATACGCTGAGGAGTTTGGCAACGAGACGTGGGGCGTAACA
AAGGCAGCAGAGAAACAAATGAAGGACAAACAGGACGAGGAGCAGAGGCTTAAGGAGGAGGAAGAAGACA
AGAAACGCAAAGAGGAGGAGGAGGCAGAGGACAATTGTCGGAGGATGATGAGGACAAAGATGAGGATGAG
GAGGATGAGGAGGACAAGGAGGAAGATGAGGAGGAAGATGTCCCCGGCCAGGCCAAGGACGAGCTGTAGA
GAGGCCTGCCTCCAGGGCTGGACTGAGGCCGACTACAAGGACGATGATGACAAGTGAATTCTGCAGATAT
CCAGCACAGTGGCGGCCGCTCGAGTCTAGAGGGCCCGTTTAAACCCGCTGATCAGCCTCGACTGTGCCTT
CTAGTTGCCAGCCATCTGTTGTTTGCCCCTCCCCCGTGCCTTCCTTGACCCTGGAAGGTGCCACTCCCAC
TGTCCTTTCCTAATAAAATGAGGAAATTGCATCGCATTGTCTGAGTAGGTGTCATTCTATTCTGGGGGGT
GGGGTGGGGCAGGACAGCAAGGGGGAGGATTGGGAAGACAATAGCAGGCATGCTGGGGATGCGGTGGGCT
CTATGGCTTCTGAGGCGGAAAGAACCAGCTGGGGCTCTAGGGGGTATCCCC
[124 nt withheld, positions 2292-2415]
C
[91 nt withheld, positions 2417-2507]
A
[49 nt withheld, positions 2509-2557]
CCTTTGACGTTGGAGTCCACGTTCTTT
[37 nt withheld, positions 2585-2621]
ACCCTATCTCGGTCTATTCTTTTGATTTATAAGGGATTTTGCCGATTTCGGCCTATTGGTTAAAAAATGA
GCTGATTTAACAAAAATTTAACGCGAATTAATTCTGTGGAATGTGTGTCAGTTAGGGTGTGGAAAGTCCC
CAGGCTCCCCAGCAGGCAGAAGTATGCAAAGCATGCATCTCAATTAGTCAGCAACCAGGTGTGGAAAGTC
CCCAGGCTCCCCAGCAGGCAGAAGTATGCAAAGCATGCATCTCAATTAGTCAGCAACCATAGTCCCGCCC
CTAACTCCGCCCATCCCGCCCCTAACTCCGCCCAGTTCCGCCCATTCTCCGCCCCATGGCTGACTAATTT
TTTTTATTTATGCAGAGGCCGAGGCCGCCTCTGCCTCTGAGCTATTCCAGAAGTAGTGAGGAGGCTTTTT
TGGAGGCCTAGGCTTTTGCAAAAAGCTCCCGGGAGCTTGTATATCCATTTTCGGATCTGATCAAGAGACA
GGATGAGGATCGTTTCGCATGATTGAACAAGATGGATTGCACGCAGGTTCTCCGGCCGCTTGGGTGGAGA
GGCTATTCGGCTATGACTGGGCACAACAGACAATCGGCTGCTCTGATGCCGCCGTGTTCCGGCTGTCAGC
GCAGGGGCGCCCGGTTCTTTTTGTCAAGACCGACCTGTCCGGTGCCCTGAATGAACTGCAGGACGAGGCA
GCGCGGCTATCGTGGCTGGCCACGACGGGCGTTCCTTGCGCAGCTGTGCTCGACGTTGTCACTGAAGCGG
GAAGGGACTGGCTGCTATTGGGCGAAGTGCCGGGGCAGGATCTCCTGTCATCTCACCTTGCTCCTGCCGA
GAAAGTATCCATCATGGCTGATGCAATGCGGCGGCTGCATACGCTTGATCCGGCTACCTGCCCATTCGAC
CACCAAGCGAAACATCGCATCGAGCGAGCACGTACTCGGATGGAAGCCGGTCTTGTCGATCAGGATGATC
TGGACGAAGAGCATCAGGGGCTCGCGCCAGCCGAACTGTTCGCCAGGCTCAAGGCGCGCATGCCCGACGG
CGAGGATCTCGTCGTGACCCATGGCGATGCCTGCTTGCCGAATATCATGGTGGAAAATGGCCGCTTTTCT
GGATTCATCGACTGTGGCCGGCTGGGTGTGGCGGACCGCTATCAGGACATAGCGTTGGCTACCCGTGATA
TTGCTGAAGAGCTTGGCGGCGAATGGGCTGACCGCTTCCTCGTGCTTTACGGTATCGCCGCTCCCGATTC
GCAGCGCATCGCCTTCTATCGCCTTCTTGACGAGTTCTTCTGAGCGGGACTCTGGGGTTCGAAATGACCG
ACCAAGCGACGCCCAACCTGCCATCACGAGATTTCGATTCCACCGCCGCCTTCTATGAAAGGTTGGGCTT
CGGAATCGTTTTCCGGGACGCCGGCTGGATGATCCTCCAGCGCGGGGATCTCATGCTGGAGTTCTTCGCC
CACCCCAACTTGTTTATTGCAGCTTATAATGGTTACAAATAAAGCAATAGCATCACAAATTTCACAAATA
AAGCATTTTTTTCACTGCATTCTAGTTGTGGTTTGTCCAAACTCATCAATGTATCTTATCATGTCTGTAT
ACCGTCGACCTCTAGCTAGAGCTTGGCGTAATCATGGTCATAGCTGTTTCCTGTGTGAAATTGTTATCCG
CTCACAATTCCACACAACATACGAGCCGGAAGCATAAAGTGTAAAGCCTGGGGTGCCTAATGAGTGAGCT
AACTCACATTAATTGCGTTGCGCTCACTGCCCGCTTTCCAGTCGGGAAACCTGTCGTGCCAGCTGCATTA
ATGAATCGGCCAACGCGCGGGGAGAGGCGGTTTGCGTATTGGGCGCTCTTCCGCTTCCTCGCTCACTGAC
TCGCTGCGCTCGGTCGTTCGGCTGCGGCGAGCGGTATCAGCTCACTCAAAGGCGGTAATACGGTTATCCA
CAGAATCAGGGGATAACGCAGGAAAGAACATGTGAGCAAAAGGCCAGCAAAAGGCCAGGAACCGTAAAAA
GGCCGCGTTGCTGGCGTTTTTCCATAGGCTCCGCCCCCCTGACGAGCATCACAAAAATCGACGCTCAAGT
CAGAGGTGGCGAAACCCGACAGGACTATAAAGATACCAGGCGTTTCCCCCTGGAAGCTCCCTCGTGCGCT
CTCCTGTTCCGACCCTGCCGCTTACCGGATACCTGTCCGCCTTTCTCCCTTCGGGAAGCGTGGCGCTTTC
TCATAGCTCACGCTGTAGGTATCTCAGTTCGGTGTAGGTCGTTCGCTCCAAGCTGGGCTGTGTGCACGAA
CCCCCCGTTCAGCCCGACCGCTGCGCCTTATCCGGTAACTATCGTCTTGAGTCCAACCCGGTAAGACACG
ACTTATCGCCACTGGCAGCAGCCACTGGTAACAGGATTAGCAGAGCGAGGTATGTAGGCGGTGCTACAGA
GTTCTTGAAGTGGTGGCCTAACTACGGCTACACTAGAAGAACAGTATTTGGTATCTGCGCTCTGCTGAAG
CCAGTTACCTTCGGAAAAAGAGTTGGTAGCTCTTGATCCGGCAAACAAACCACCGCTGGTAGCGGTGGTT
TTTTTGTTTGCAAGCAGCAGATTACGCGCAGAAAAAAAGGATCTCAAGAAGATCCTTTGATCTTTTCTAC
GGGGTCTGACGCTCAGTGGAACGAAAACTCACGTTAAGGGATTTTGGTCATGAGATTATCAAAAAGGATC
TTCACCTAGATCCTTTTAAATTAAAAATGAAGTTTTAAATCAATCTAAAGTATATATGAGTAAACTTGGT
CTGACAGTTACCAATGCTTAATCAGTGAGGCACCTATCTCAGCGATCTGTCTATTTCGTTCATCCATAGT
TGCCTGACTCCCCGTCGTGTAGATAACTACGATACGGGAGGGCTTACCATCTGGCCCCAGTGCTGCAATG
ATACCGCGAGACCCACGCTCACCGGCTCCAGATTTATCAGCAATAAACCAGCCAGCCGGAAGGGCCGAGC
GCAGAAGTGGTCCTGCAACTTTATCCGCCTCCATCCAGTCTATTAATTGTTGCCGGGAAGCTAGAGTAAG
TAGTTCGCCAGTTAATAGTTTGCGCAACGTTGTTGCCATTGCTACAGGCATCGTGGTGTCACGCTCGTCG
TTTGGTATGGCTTCATTCAGCTCCGGTTCCCAACGATCAAGGCGAGTTACATGATCCCCCATGTTGTGCA
AAAAAGCGGTTAGCTCCTTCGGTCCTCCGATCGTTGTCAGAAGTAAGTTGGCCGCAGTGTTATCACTCAT
GGTTATGGCAGCACTGCATAATTCTCTTACTGTCATGCCATCCGTAAGATGCTTTTCTGTGACTGGTGAG
TACTCAACCAAGTCATTCTGAGAATAGTGTATGCGGCGACCGAGTTGCTCTTGCCCGGCGTCAATACGGG
ATAATACCGCGCCACATAGCAGAACTTTAAAAGTGCTCATCATTGGAAAACGTTCTTCGGGGCGAAAACT
CTCAAGGATCTTACCGCTGTTGAGATCCAGTTCGATGTAACCCACTCGTGCACCCAACTGATCTTCAGCA
TCTTTTACTTTCACCAGCGTTTCTGGGTGAGCAAAAACAGGAAGGCAAAATGCCGCAAAAAAGGGAATAA
GGGCGACACGGAAATGTTGAATACTCATACTCTTCCTTTTTCAATATTATTGAAGCATTTATCAGGGTTA
TTGTCTCATGAGCGGATACATATTTGAATGTATTTAGAAAAATAAACAAATAGGGGTTCCGCGCACATTT
CCCCGAAAAGTGCCACCTGACGTC
